Addgene plasmid #39692: KHBD00620
Depositing lab: Bart Deplancke. Depositing organization: Swiss Federal Institute of Technology (EPFL). Publication: Automated protein-DNA interaction screening of Drosophila regulatory elements. Korneel Hens, Jean-Daniel Feuz, Alina Isakova, Antonina Lagovitina, Andreas Massouras, Julien Bryois, Patrick Callaerts, Susan E. Celniker, Bart Deplancke. Nat Methods. 2011 Oct 30;8(12):1065-70. 10.1038/nmeth.1763 PubMed 22037703.
Backbone
  Vector backbone: pDONR221
  Backbone manufacturer: Invitrogen
  Backbone size w/o insert (bp): 2536
  Vector type: Gateway DONR vector
Growth in bacteria
  Bacterial resistance: Kanamycin, 50 μg/mL
  Growth temperature: 37°C
  Growth strain: DH5alpha
  Copy number: High Copy
Gene/Insert
  Gene/Insert name: CG4413 (alt names: FBgn0038767; trem; trade embargo)
  Species: D. melanogaster (fly)
  Insert size (bp): 1317
  Entrez Gene: trem (a.k.a. Dmel_CG4413, CG4413, Dmel\CG4413)
  Promoter: none
  Cloning method: Gateway Cloning
  Sequencing primers: 5′ M13-F20; 3′ M13R
Terms and licenses: Academic/Nonprofit Terms; Industry Terms: Not Available to Industry
Depositor comments: Please note that the ORFs in this collection were cloned open-ended (without a stop codon).
How to cite: KHBD00620 was a gift from Bart Deplancke (Addgene plasmid # 39692 ; http://n2t.net/addgene:39692 ; RRID:Addgene_39692)
