[The description below was written by a language model from this plasmid's Addgene catalogue record.]
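Description:
KHBD00620 is a Gateway entry-type clone built in the pDONR221 backbone, carrying the open reading frame of the Drosophila melanogaster gene CG4413, also known as trem (trade embargo). The insert is recorded as 1317 bp in a backbone of about 2.5 kb without insert. The plasmid is maintained in E. coli as a high-copy construct under kanamycin selection. No feature table accompanies the record, so the origin of replication and the exact recombination sites flanking the insert are not itemised. A pDONR221-derived clone made by Gateway cloning would normally carry the ORF between attL sites produced by the BP reaction. M13 forward and reverse primer sites on either side of the insert are listed for sequence verification.

The record states that there is no promoter driving the insert, which is expected for this type of vector. The plasmid is not meant to express the protein. It serves as a sequence-verified shuttle from which the ORF can be moved by LR recombination into destination vectors that supply promoters, tags or fusion domains. The depositor notes that ORFs in this collection were cloned open-ended, without a stop codon, so the trem coding sequence can be read through into a C-terminal fusion partner in a suitable destination vector, as well as being joined to N-terminal fusions. The clone belongs to a Drosophila ORF collection associated with work on automated screening of protein-DNA interactions at fly regulatory elements, so it is likely used to build fusion constructs for such interaction assays. The specific destination vectors are not given in the record.
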