>Addgene plasmid #39692 | KHBD00620 | depositor partial sequence | sequence record 50132 | KHBD00620 sequence 1317 bps
ATGAAAACTGAGTCCAACGAGAAGTGGGTGGTGTGCCGCGTTTGCCTGAACAATCCCAGCGAGGGCGAGG
AGCTGCTCCACGACATATTCAGCGAAACGGCAAGCACGCGACTGGACCAAATGCTGCACATTTGCGCAGG
CATTCCAGTCAGCCTAGATGACAACTTCCCGGACAAGATGTGCAGCAAGTGCGTGCGCTGCCTGCGGCTC
TGCTACAAGTTCCGTCTGACATGCCAGCGATCCCATCAGCACATTATGGACATGCTGGACCGGGAGGCCA
GCAATGCTAACGCCGCCGGCGAAGGGGATTTGCTTAGCATCGCGGAGGACCTTTCGGTGGAGAGCGTACT
GAAGTCGTGGGAGGACTACGCCAGTCAGCTGGATGGCGGCATGAAAGTGGAGGGCGAGGAGGATCAGCAA
CATCAGGTTATCACCTATGTCGTGGAGGATGGTGATACTGATGATACCAATATGTTCGATGTGCACGATC
CCACGCAGCCGGTGCCAAATGAGATCGAGGAGGCTGAAACCTATGCTGAATACGAGGAATACGAACTGCT
CACCAACGAAAACTCGCCGGAAATCGCACAGGAAAAAGGCTCCACCGGCACAGATGTTGCCACAGAGGAG
CCGCCCGAAGAAGAAATTGCTGAAGACATACTCGACTCTGACGAAGATTATGACCCAACTCATGCTAAGC
CGGAAAAATGCGACCGATCGGGCAGGAAGCCAGTTGCATACCACAAGAATAGCCCAAAAGTGGAAACCTT
CAAAAAGAAGGTGGGCAGAAAGCCGCGCAACAAGCTGAGCACATACATCTGCGATGTGTGCGGAAATATC
TATCCGACTCAGGCGCGTCTCACCGAGCACATGAAATTCCATTCTGGTGTTAAACCACACGAGTGCGAGA
TCTGCGGAAGAGGCTTTGTGCAGAATCAACAGCTGGTACGGCACATGAACACTCACACGGGGAACCGACC
ATACAAGTGCAACTACTGTCCAGCTGCCTTCGCCGATCGATCCACGAAAACCAAACATCATAGAATTCAC
ACTAAGGAGCGTCCCTACGTGTGCGACGTTTGCTCCAGAACGTTTACCTACTCGGACAACCTGAAGTTCC
ACAAGATGATTCACACGGGGGAGAAGCCGCATGTCTGTGATCTTTGTGGCAAAGGATTTGTGAAGGCCTA
CAAATTGCGTTTGCATCGGGAAACGCATAATAGACGTATCACCTGGAGAAATGACGCAGAAGAGAGCACC
AAAGCAGAAGATGTCAAGGGGGAAACGCCGGAGTTTCTCAATGAACTCCCCAAAGAG
