>Addgene plasmid #39692 | KHBD00620 | addgene partial sequence | sequence record 51994 | M13Rev
AATAATGATTTTATTTTGACTGATAGTGACCTGTTCGTTGCAACAAATTGATAAGCAATGCTTTCTTATA
ATGCCAACTTTGTACAAGAAAGTTGGCAACTCTTTGGGGAGTTCATTGAGAAACTCCGGCGTTTCCCCCT
TGACATCTTCTGCTTTGGTGCTCTCTTCTGCGTCATTTCTCCAGGTGATACGTCTATTATGCGTTTCCCG
ATGCAAACGCAATTTGTAGGCCTTCACAAATCCTTTGCCACAAAGATCACAGACATGCGGCTTCTCCCCC
GTGTGAATCATCTTGTGGAACTTCAGGTTGTCCGAGTAGGTAAACGTTCTGGAGCAAACGTCGCACACGT
AGGGACGCTCCTTAGTGTGAATTCTATGATGTTTGGTTTTCGTGGATCGATCGGCGAAGGCAGCTGGACA
GTAGTTGCACTTGTATGGTCGGTTCCCCGTGTGAGTGTTCATGTGCCGTACCAGCTGTTGATTCTGCACA
AAGCCTCTTCCGCAGATCTCGCACTCGTGTGGTTTAACACCAGAATGGAATTTCATGTGCTCGGTGAGAC
GCGCCTGAGTCGGATAGATATTTCCGCACACATCGCAGATGTATGTGCTCAGCTTGTTGCGCGGCTTTCT
GCCCACCTTCTTTTTGAAGGTTTCCACTTTTGGGCTATTCTTGTGGTATGCAACTGGCTTCCTGCCCGAT
CGGTCGCATTTTTCCGGCTTAGCATGAGTTGGGTCATAATCTTCGTCAGAGTCGAGTATGTCTTCAGCAA
TTTCTTCTTCGGGCGGCTC
